Addgene plasmid #46732: pcDNA3.2 mir-1-1 reporter mir193b-2
Depositing lab: David Bartel. Depositing organization: Whitehead Institute for Biomedical Research. Publication: Beyond Secondary Structure: Primary-Sequence Determinants License Pri-miRNA Hairpins for Processing. Auyeung VC, Ulitsky I, McGeary SE, Bartel DP. Cell. 2013 Feb 14;152(4):844-58. doi: 10.1016/j.cell.2013.01.031. PubMed 23415231.
Backbone
  Vector backbone: pcDNA3.2 V5-DEST mir-1-1 reporter
  Backbone manufacturer: Bartel lab (Addgene plasmid# 46646)
  Backbone size w/o insert (bp): 8038
  Vector type: Mammalian Expression, RNAi
  Selectable markers: Neomycin (select with G418)
Growth in bacteria
  Bacterial resistance: Ampicillin, 100 μg/mL
  Growth temperature: 37°C
  Growth strain: DH5alpha
  Copy number: High Copy
Gene/Insert
  Gene/Insert name: mir193b-2 (alt name: mir193b-2 pri-mRNA)
  Species: H. sapiens (human), Synthetic
  Mutation: see sequence and publication
  Entrez Gene: MIR193B (a.k.a. MIRN193B, mir-193b)
  Promoter: CMV
  Tag / fusion protein: hsa-mir-1-1 (C terminal on insert); V5 (C terminal on backbone)
  Cloning method: Gateway Cloning
  Sequencing primers: 5′ CMV-F; 3′ TK-pA-R
Terms and licenses: Academic/Nonprofit Terms; Industry Terms: Not Available to Industry
How to cite: pcDNA3.2 mir-1-1 reporter mir193b-2 was a gift from David Bartel (Addgene plasmid # 46732 ; http://n2t.net/addgene:46732 ; RRID:Addgene_46732)
