[The description below was written by a language model from this plasmid's Addgene catalogue record and pLannotate feature annotations shown in this document.]
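Description:
pcDNA3.2 mir-1-1 reporter mir193b-2 is a mammalian expression plasmid for studying primary microRNA (pri-miRNA) processing, built by Gateway recombination into a pcDNA3.2 V5-DEST derivative that already carries a human mir-1-1 hairpin. It is maintained in E. coli at high copy through a ColE1/pUC-type origin with ampicillin selection (AmpR under its own bla promoter), and also carries an f1 origin. For mammalian cells, an SV40 enhancer/early promoter drives the neomycin phosphotransferase gene with an SV40 poly(A) signal, allowing G418 selection.

The payload is a single CMV enhancer/promoter-driven transcript. Downstream of the promoter (and a T7 promoter) lies the insert, a mir-193 family hairpin flanked by attB1 and attB2 sites. It is recorded as a human/synthetic variant of the MIR193B pri-miRNA, and the record defers the specific mutation to the sequence and the publication. Just past attB2 sits the mir-1 precursor, followed by the backbone's V5 tag sequence and the HSV TK polyadenylation signal. Because the transcript is a non-coding pri-miRNA, the V5 tag is a backbone remnant rather than a functional fusion. Placing the test hairpin and mir-1-1 on the same transcript lets the co-transcribed mir-1-1 plausibly serve as an internal reference for comparing how efficiently the mir-193b variant is processed, in keeping with the associated work on primary-sequence determinants of pri-miRNA hairpin recognition.

The annotated sequence is 6,001 nt, shorter than the 8,038 bp listed for the backbone, as expected when the Gateway destination cassette is replaced by a small insert. The short HIV-1 LTR, bGH poly(A), ble, lacI and bom hits are fragmentary matches and are probably not functional parts.
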