Features (pLannotate 1.2.2; 24 found; start..end, strand, type, name):
     36..80      -  misc_feature   bom (fragment): basis of mobility region from pBR322
    235..614     +  enhancer       CMV enhancer: human cytomegalovirus immediate early enhancer
    615..818     +  promoter       CMV promoter: human cytomegalovirus (CMV) immediate early promoter
    814..847     +  LTR            5' LTR (truncated) (fragment): truncated 5' long terminal repeat (LTR) from HIV-1
    863..881     +  promoter       T7 promoter: promoter for bacteriophage T7 RNA polymerase
    911..935     +  protein_bind   attB1: mutant version of attB; recombination site for the Gateway® BP reaction BP Clonase™
    972..1073    +  ncRNA          mir-193: Accession: RF01895 - microRNA mir-193
   1117..1137    -  protein_bind   attB2: mutant version of attB; core recombination site for the Gateway® BP reaction BP Clonase™
   1216..1292    +  ncRNA          mir-1: Accession: RF00103 - mir-1 microRNA precursor family
   1491..1532    +  CDS            V5 tag: epitope tag from simian virus 5
   1616..1664    +  polyA_signal   HSV TK poly(A) signal: herpes simplex virus thymidine kinase polyadenylation signal (Cole and Stacy, 1985)
   1755..1771    -  polyA_signal   bGH poly(A) signal (fragment): bovine growth hormone polyadenylation signal
   1866..2294    +  rep_origin     f1 ori (sequence partly withheld): f1 bacteriophage origin of replication; arrow indicates direction of (+) strand synthesis
   2308..2637    +  promoter       SV40 promoter: SV40 enhancer and early promoter
   2704..3495    +  CDS            neo: KKA2_KLEPN - Also known as kan, nptII. Experimental evidence at protein level: Swiss-Prot protein existence level 1. Resistance to kanamycin, neomycin, paromomycin, ribostamycin, butirosin and gentamicin B. From Klebsiella pneumoniae.
   3521..3679    +  CDS            ble (fragment): BLE_KLEPN - Experimental evidence at protein level: Swiss-Prot protein existence level 1. Binding protein with a strong affinity to the bleomycin family of antibiotics. Binds to CL990; an antimitotic-antibiotic compound. From Klebsiella pneumoniae.
   3674..3795    +  polyA_signal   SV40 poly(A) signal: SV40 polyadenylation signal
   3868..3884    -  protein_bind   lac operator: The lac repressor binds to the lac operator to inhibit transcription in E. coli. This inhibition can be relieved by adding lactose or isopropyl-β-D-thiogalactopyranoside (IPTG). lac repressor encoded by lacI
   3892..3922    -  promoter       lac promoter: promoter for the E. coli lac operon
   3937..3958    -  protein_bind   CAP binding site: CAP binding activates transcription in the presence of cAMP. E. coli catabolite activator protein
   3971..4063    -  CDS            lacI (fragment): lac repressor; lacI; The lac repressor binds to the lac operator to inhibit transcription in E. coli. This inhibition can be relieved by adding lactose or isopropyl-β-D-thiogalactopyranoside (IPTG).
   4246..4834    -  rep_origin     ori: high-copy-number ColE1/pMB1/pBR322/pUC origin of replication
   5005..5865    -  CDS            AmpR: β-lactamase; bla; confers resistance to ampicillin, carbenicillin, and related antibiotics
   5866..5970    -  promoter       AmpR promoter: bla
>Addgene plasmid #46732 | pcDNA3.2 mir-1-1 reporter mir193b-2 | depositor full sequence | sequence record 117490 | pcDNA3.2 mir-1-1 reporter mir193b-2 sequence 6001 bps
GACGGATCGGGAGATCTCCCGATCCCCTATGGTCGACTCTCAGTACAATCTGCTCTGATGCCGCATAGTT
AAGCCAGTATCTGCTCCCTGCTTGTGTGTTGGAGGTCGCTGAGTAGTGCGCGAGCAAAATTTAAGCTACA
ACAAGGCAAGGCTTGACCGACAATTGCATGAAGAATCTGCTTAGGGTTAGGCGTTTTGCGCTGCTTCGCG
ATGTACGGGCCAGATATACGCGTTGACATTGATTATTGACTAGTTATTAATAGTAATCAATTACGGGGTC
ATTAGTTCATAGCCCATATATGGAGTTCCGCGTTACATAACTTACGGTAAATGGCCCGCCTGGCTGACCG
CCCAACGACCCCCGCCCATTGACGTCAATAATGACGTATGTTCCCATAGTAACGCCAATAGGGACTTTCC
ATTGACGTCAATGGGTGGACTATTTACGGTAAACTGCCCACTTGGCAGTACATCAAGTGTATCATATGCC
AAGTACGCCCCCTATTGACGTCAATGACGGTAAATGGCCCGCCTGGCATTATGCCCAGTACATGACCTTA
TGGGACTTTCCTACTTGGCAGTACATCTACGTATTAGTCATCGCTATTACCATGGTGATGCGGTTTTGGC
AGTACATCAATGGGCGTGGATAGCGGTTTGACTCACGGGGATTTCCAAGTCTCCACCCCATTGACGTCAA
TGGGAGTTTGTTTTGGCACCAAAATCAACGGGACTTTCCAAAATGTCGTAACAACTCCGCCCCATTGACG
CAAATGGGCGGTAGGCGTGTACGGTGGGAGGTCTATATAAGCAGAGCTCTCTGGCTAACTAGAGAACCCA
CTGCTTACTGGCTTATCGAAATTAATACGACTCACTATAGGGAGACCCAAGCTGGCTAGTTAAGCTATCA
ACAAGTTTGTACAAAAAAGCAGGCTGCCGTGAATGGGGACTCACTTCTTGGGAAAAGAGGCTTTTGGAGG
CTGTGGTCTCAGAATCGGGGTTTTGAGGGCGAGATGAGTTTATGTTTTATCCAACTGGCCCTCAAAGTCC
CGCTTTTGGGGTCATTCTGGATAGTGAGGGACTCAGGCCCCGGCAGTCTCGGGAGGGTGAGGGCCCCAGC
TTTCTTGTACAAAGTGGTTGATCTAGAGGGCCCGCAGTGGGGTCAGCTTCTACCGGGGCGGCGTCCCGGG
GTCTTGGAACTGCATGCAGACTGCCTGCTTGGGAAACATACTTCTTTATATGCCCATATGGACCTGCTAA
GCTATGGAATGTAAAGAAGTATGTATCTCAGGCCGGGACCTCTCTCGCCGCACTGAGGGGCACTCCACAC
CACGGGGGCCGCCGCGGCCGACAGCCAGCCAGGCGGCTGTGGTGGGGGTGAGGCTGGGGCGGCAGGCTGC
CTGGGCGTTGGTGGACGGTCGTGTCCCCGCCAGCATTGTTCTGTCACTTTGCCTGTGTCAGCAGGTGGAA
GTGCTCACCAGACATTCGAAGGTAAGCCTATCCCTAACCCTCTCCTCGGTCTCGATTCTACGCGTACCGG
TTAGTAATGAGTTTAAACGGGGGAGGCTAACTGAAACACGGAAGGAGACAATACCGGAAGGAACCCGCGC
TATGACGGCAATAAAAAGACAGAATAAAACGCACGGGTGTTGGGTCGTTTGTTCATAAACGCGGGGTTCG
GTCCCAGGGCTGGCACTCTGTCGATACCCCACCGAGACCCCATTGGGGCCAATACGCCCGCGTTTCTTCC
TTTTCCCCACCCCACCCCCCAAGTTCGGGTGAAGGCCCAGGGCTCGCAGCCAACGTCGGGGCGGCAGGCC
CTGCCATAGCAGATCTGCGCAGCTGGGGCTCTAGGGGGTATCCCC
[124 nt withheld, positions 1866-1989]
C
[32 nt withheld, positions 1991-2022]
CA
[57 nt withheld, positions 2025-2081]
A
[49 nt withheld, positions 2083-2131]
CCTTTGACGTTGGAGTCCACGTTCTTT
[37 nt withheld, positions 2159-2195]
ACCCTATCTCGGTCTATTCTTTTGATTTATAAGGGATTTTGGGGATTTCGGCCTATTGGTTAAAAAATGA
GCTGATTTAACAAAAATTTAACGCGAATTAATTCTGTGGAATGTGTGTCAGTTAGGGTGTGGAAAGTCCC
CAGGCTCCCCAGCAGGCAGAAGTATGCAAAGCATGCATCTCAATTAGTCAGCAACCAGGTGTGGAAAGTC
CCCAGGCTCCCCAGCAGGCAGAAGTATGCAAAGCATGCATCTCAATTAGTCAGCAACCATAGTCCCGCCC
CTAACTCCGCCCATCCCGCCCCTAACTCCGCCCAGTTCCGCCCATTCTCCGCCCCATGGCTGACTAATTT
TTTTTATTTATGCAGAGGCCGAGGCCGCCTCTGCCTCTGAGCTATTCCAGAAGTAGTGAGGAGGCTTTTT
TGGAGGCCTAGGCTTTTGCAAAAAGCTCCCGGGAGCTTGTATATCCATTTTCGGATCTGATCAAGAGACA
GGATGAGGATCGTTTCGCATGATTGAACAAGATGGATTGCACGCAGGTTCTCCGGCCGCTTGGGTGGAGA
GGCTATTCGGCTATGACTGGGCACAACAGACAATCGGCTGCTCTGATGCCGCCGTGTTCCGGCTGTCAGC
GCAGGGGCGCCCGGTTCTTTTTGTCAAGACCGACCTGTCCGGTGCCCTGAATGAACTGCAGGACGAGGCA
GCGCGGCTATCGTGGCTGGCCACGACGGGCGTTCCTTGCGCAGCTGTGCTCGACGTTGTCACTGAAGCGG
GAAGGGACTGGCTGCTATTGGGCGAAGTGCCGGGGCAGGATCTCCTGTCATCTCACCTTGCTCCTGCCGA
GAAAGTATCCATCATGGCTGATGCAATGCGGCGGCTGCATACGCTTGATCCGGCTACCTGCCCATTCGAC
CACCAAGCGAAACATCGCATCGAGCGAGCACGTACTCGGATGGAAGCCGGTCTTGTCGATCAGGATGATC
TGGACGAAGAGCATCAGGGGCTCGCGCCAGCCGAACTGTTCGCCAGGCTCAAGGCGCGCATGCCCGACGG
CGAGGATCTCGTCGTGACCCATGGCGATGCCTGCTTGCCGAATATCATGGTGGAAAATGGCCGCTTTTCT
GGATTCATCGACTGTGGCCGGCTGGGTGTGGCGGACCGCTATCAGGACATAGCGTTGGCTACCCGTGATA
TTGCTGAAGAGCTTGGCGGCGAATGGGCTGACCGCTTCCTCGTGCTTTACGGTATCGCCGCTCCCGATTC
GCAGCGCATCGCCTTCTATCGCCTTCTTGACGAGTTCTTCTGAGCGGGACTCTGGGGTTCGCGAAATGAC
CGACCAAGCGACGCCCAACCTGCCATCACGAGATTTCGATTCCACCGCCGCCTTCTATGAAAGGTTGGGC
TTCGGAATCGTTTTCCGGGACGCCGGCTGGATGATCCTCCAGCGCGGGGATCTCATGCTGGAGTTCTTCG
CCCACCCCAACTTGTTTATTGCAGCTTATAATGGTTACAAATAAAGCAATAGCATCACAAATTTCACAAA
TAAAGCATTTTTTTCACTGCATTCTAGTTGTGGTTTGTCCAAACTCATCAATGTATCTTATCATGTCTGT
ATACCGTCGACCTCTAGCTAGAGCTTGGCGTAATCATGGTCATAGCTGTTTCCTGTGTGAAATTGTTATC
CGCTCACAATTCCACACAACATACGAGCCGGAAGCATAAAGTGTAAAGCCTGGGGTGCCTAATGAGTGAG
CTAACTCACATTAATTGCGTTGCGCTCACTGCCCGCTTTCCAGTCGGGAAACCTGTCGTGCCAGCTGCAT
TAATGAATCGGCCAACGCGCGGGGAGAGGCGGTTTGCGTATTGGGCGCTCTTCCGCTTCCTCGCTCACTG
ACTCGCTGCGCTCGGTCGTTCGGCTGCGGCGAGCGGTATCAGCTCACTCAAAGGCGGTAATACGGTTATC
CACAGAATCAGGGGATAACGCAGGAAAGAACATGTGAGCAAAAGGCCAGCAAAAGGCCAGGAACCGTAAA
AAGGCCGCGTTGCTGGCGTTTTTCCATAGGCTCCGCCCCCCTGACGAGCATCACAAAAATCGACGCTCAA
GTCAGAGGTGGCGAAACCCGACAGGACTATAAAGATACCAGGCGTTTCCCCCTGGAAGCTCCCTCGTGCG
CTCTCCTGTTCCGACCCTGCCGCTTACCGGATACCTGTCCGCCTTTCTCCCTTCGGGAAGCGTGGCGCTT
TCTCAATGCTCACGCTGTAGGTATCTCAGTTCGGTGTAGGTCGTTCGCTCCAAGCTGGGCTGTGTGCACG
AACCCCCCGTTCAGCCCGACCGCTGCGCCTTATCCGGTAACTATCGTCTTGAGTCCAACCCGGTAAGACA
CGACTTATCGCCACTGGCAGCAGCCACTGGTAACAGGATTAGCAGAGCGAGGTATGTAGGCGGTGCTACA
GAGTTCTTGAAGTGGTGGCCTAACTACGGCTACACTAGAAGGACAGTATTTGGTATCTGCGCTCTGCTGA
AGCCAGTTACCTTCGGAAAAAGAGTTGGTAGCTCTTGATCCGGCAAACAAACCACCGCTGGTAGCGGTGG
TTTTTTTGTTTGCAAGCAGCAGATTACGCGCAGAAAAAAAGGATCTCAAGAAGATCCTTTGATCTTTTCT
ACGGGGTCTGACGCTCAGTGGAACGAAAACTCACGTTAAGGGATTTTGGTCATGAGATTATCAAAAAGGA
TCTTCACCTAGATCCTTTTAAATTAAAAATGAAGTTTTAAATCAATCTAAAGTATATATGAGTAAACTTG
GTCTGACAGTTACCAATGCTTAATCAGTGAGGCACCTATCTCAGCGATCTGTCTATTTCGTTCATCCATA
GTTGCCTGACTCCCCGTCGTGTAGATAACTACGATACGGGAGGGCTTACCATCTGGCCCCAGTGCTGCAA
TGATACCGCGAGACCCACGCTCACCGGCTCCAGATTTATCAGCAATAAACCAGCCAGCCGGAAGGGCCGA
GCGCAGAAGTGGTCCTGCAACTTTATCCGCCTCCATCCAGTCTATTAATTGTTGCCGGGAAGCTAGAGTA
AGTAGTTCGCCAGTTAATAGTTTGCGCAACGTTGTTGCCATTGCTACAGGCATCGTGGTGTCACGCTCGT
CGTTTGGTATGGCTTCATTCAGCTCCGGTTCCCAACGATCAAGGCGAGTTACATGATCCCCCATGTTGTG
CAAAAAAGCGGTTAGCTCCTTCGGTCCTCCGATCGTTGTCAGAAGTAAGTTGGCCGCAGTGTTATCACTC
ATGGTTATGGCAGCACTGCATAATTCTCTTACTGTCATGCCATCCGTAAGATGCTTTTCTGTGACTGGTG
AGTACTCAACCAAGTCATTCTGAGAATAGTGTATGCGGCGACCGAGTTGCTCTTGCCCGGCGTCAATACG
GGATAATACCGCGCCACATAGCAGAACTTTAAAAGTGCTCATCATTGGAAAACGTTCTTCGGGGCGAAAA
CTCTCAAGGATCTTACCGCTGTTGAGATCCAGTTCGATGTAACCCACTCGTGCACCCAACTGATCTTCAG
CATCTTTTACTTTCACCAGCGTTTCTGGGTGAGCAAAAACAGGAAGGCAAAATGCCGCAAAAAAGGGAAT
AAGGGCGACACGGAAATGTTGAATACTCATACTCTTCCTTTTTCAATATTATTGAAGCATTTATCAGGGT
TATTGTCTCATGAGCGGATACATATTTGAATGTATTTAGAAAAATAAACAAATAGGGGTTCCGCGCACAT
TTCCCCGAAAAGTGCCACCTGACGTC
