>Addgene plasmid #46732 | pcDNA3.2 mir-1-1 reporter mir193b-2 | addgene partial sequence | sequence record 75780 | CMV-F 5'-CGCAAATGGGCGGTAGGCGTG-3'
AGAACCCACTGCTTACTGGCTTATCGAAATTAATACGACTCACTATAGGGAGACCCAAGCTGGCTAGTTA
AGCTATCAACAAGTTTGTACAAAAAAGCAGGCTGCCGTGAATGGGGACTCACTTCTTGGGAAAAGAGGCT
TTTGGAGGCTGTGGTCTCAGAATCGGGGTTTTGAGGGCGAGATGAGTTTATGTTTTATCCAACTGGCCCT
CAAAGTCCCGCTTTTGGGGTCATTCTGGATAGTGAGGGACTCAGGCCCCGGCAGTCTCGGGAGGGTGAGG
GCCCCAGCTTTCTTGTACAAAGTGGTTGATCTAGAGGGCCCGCAGTGGGGTCAGCTTCTACCGGGGCGGC
GTCCCGGGGTCTTGGAACTGCATGCAGACTGCCTGCTTGGGAAACATACTTCTTTATATGCCCATATGGA
CCTGCTAAGCTATGGAATGTAAAGAAGTATGTATCTCAGGCCGGGACCTCTCTCGCCGCACTGAGGGGCA
CTCCACACCACGGGGGCCGCCGCGGCCGACAGCCAGCCAGGCGGCTGTGGTGGGGGTGAGGCTGGGGCGG
CAGGCTGCCTGGGCGTTGGTGGACGGTCGTGTCCCCGCCAGCATTGTTCTGTCACTTTGCCTGTGTCAGC
AGGTGGAAGTGCTCACCAGACATTCGAAGGTAAGCCTATCCCTAACCCTCTCCTCGGTCTCGATTCTACG
CGTACCGGTTAGTAATGAGTTTAAACGGGGGAGGCTAACTGAAACACGGAAGGAGACAATACCGGAAGGA
ACCCGCGCTATGACGGCAATAAAAAGACAGAATAAAACGCACGGGTGTTGGGTCGTTTGTTCATAAACGC
GGGGTTCGGTCCCAGGGCTGGCACTCTGTCGATACCCCACCGAGACCCCATTGGGG
